>Addgene plasmid #53872 | HSPA13_pCSdest | addgene partial sequence | sequence record 94922 | CMV-F 5'-CGCAAATGGGCGGTAGGCGTG-3'
TGCTCGTTTAGGGAACCGCCATTCTGCCTGGGGACGTCGGAGCAAGCTTGATTTAGGTGACACTATAGAA
TACAAGCTACTTGTTCTTTTTGCAGGATCCCATCGATTCGAATTCAAGGATCACAAGTTTGTACAAAAAA
GCAGGCACCATGGCCAGAGAGATGACGATCTTAGGATCGGCTGTTTTGACTCTCCTGTTGGCCGGCTATT
TGGCACAACAGTATTTACCATTGCCTACTCCTAAAGTGATTGGTATTGATCTTGGCACCACCTATTGTTC
TGTTGGGGTGTTTTTTCCTGGCACAGGAAAAGTAAAGGTGATTCCAGATGAAAATGGGCATATCAGCATA
CCCAGCATGGTGTCTTTTACTGACAATGATGTATATGTGGGATATGAAAGCGTAGAGCTGGCAGATTCAA
ATCCTCAAAACACAATATATGATGCCAAAAGATTCATAGGCAAGATTTTTACCGCAGAAGAGTTGGAGGC
TGAAATTGGCAGATACCCATTTAAGGTTTTAAACAAAAATGGAATGGTTGAGTTTTCTGTGACAAGTAAT
GAGACCATCACAGTGTCCCCAGAATATGTTGGCTCTCGACTATTGTTGAAGTTAAAGGAAATGGCAGAGG
CATATCTTGGAATGCCAGTTGCCAATGCTGTCATTTCTGTACCAGCAGAATTTGATCTAAAACAGAGAAA
TTCAACAATTGAAGCTGCTAACCTTGCAGGACTGAAGATTTTGAGGGTAATAAATGAACCCACAGCAGCA
GCTAT
