>Addgene plasmid #53872 | HSPA13_pCSdest | addgene partial sequence | sequence record 95067 | EBV-rev 5'-GTGGTTTGTCCAAACTCATC-3'
GACTCACTATAGTTCTAGAGGCTCGAGAGGATCACCACTTTGTACAAGAAAGCTGGGTTCTAGTTGAAGT
TGGTTTTTTGTAAATGCTTATTGGGAATTTCTAAAGCACTGACTTGGAGAGGCCAAAAGCCTCCATCAAT
CCCTGCTTGGATAGCCACTCCCGTTACTACTGCTAGGTCAGGGTCTACAGATGTGTTGGGATCTTTTCCA
AAGAACTCTTGAATGACTTGACGGATCCGAGGAATACGAGTGGAGCCCCCAACTAAAACCACCTCATCAA
TCTCAGTCTTTTCCAGGTGGCCTTCTTTCAATACTTGCTGAATGGGTACCAGTATTTTCTGAAAGAGGTC
TTCATTAAGGGTATCAAAGAGTTTCCGTGATATTTCTGTTTCAAATAAAACCTGACTTTCTCCACTTTTC
TTATCAGAAAGGCCACGTCCAAACCCACTGTTCACGCGATGGTCATCTGCTGAGGAAAGTTTGTCTTTTG
GCAGTTCAGTGTCACTACTGTGAGGTTCCTTCCTGTCCTGCTCCTCCACCGTTAGTAATACTGACAACTG
AGCAGATTGATGAAGAGTCAGATTTAATTTGACCATTTCCACAGCTTGTCTCAATCTGTGGATTTCCTCT
TTCCTAGAGGGCACGAAGCCATATGTTTGATAGATCTGTTTATATAAGTACTGAAGCAATCTCTGATTGA
AGTCCTGTCCTCCAAGTTTATTGTTTCCAGACATTGCTCGGGTTAGAAACATCCCTCCTTGTTTATTCAG
TAAAGACACATCTAGAGTTCCTCCGCCCAAGTCTATCACCAAGACGTGGAAGACGTCAGCCTTGTGGAGA
CCATAGGCCATAGCTGCTGCTGT
