[The description below was written by a language model from this plasmid's Addgene catalogue record.]
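Description:
HSPA13_pCSdest is an expression clone carrying the human HSPA13 gene (also known as STCH, a member of the HSP70 chaperone family) in the pCSDest backbone, a Gateway destination vector derived from the pCS2-type family. The record lists the backbone as about 4.1 kb without insert and the HSPA13 insert as 1416 bp. The insert was introduced by Gateway recombination, so it is expected to be flanked by the recombination scars this method leaves behind. A depositor comment gives what appears to be a cDNA clone accession as the source of the sequence. The plasmid is maintained in E. coli as a high-copy plasmid under ampicillin selection. No feature table was supplied, so the origin of replication, polyadenylation signal and any tags or fusions are not documented here, and none should be assumed.

The insert sits downstream of two promoters, CMV and SP6, which serve different purposes. The CMV promoter drives constitutive transcription by RNA polymerase II after the DNA is introduced into vertebrate cells, consistent with the catalogue classification as a mammalian expression vector. The SP6 bacteriophage promoter allows in vitro transcription of the open reading frame into synthetic mRNA, which is commonly used for microinjection into embryos. The associated publication title describes a survey of the effects of human chromosome 21 gene expression on early zebrafish development. This suggests the construct belongs to a collection of chromosome 21 gene clones built to test overexpression phenotypes in zebrafish embryos, although the record does not give the specific delivery method used for this clone.
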