Addgene plasmid #53872: HSPA13_pCSdest
Depositing lab: Roger Reeves. Depositing organization: Johns Hopkins University and School of Medicine. Publication: Survey of Human Chromosome 21 Gene Expression Effects on Early Development in Danio rerio. Edie S, Zaghloul NA, Leitch CC, Klinedinst DK, Lebron J, Thole JF, McCallion AS, Katsanis N, Reeves RH. G3 (Bethesda). 2018 Jul 2;8(7):2215-2223. doi: 10.1534/g3.118.200144. PubMed 29760202.
Backbone
  Vector backbone: pCSDest
  Backbone manufacturer: Lawson Lab (Addgene Plasmid 22423)
  Backbone size w/o insert (bp): 4095
  Vector type: Mammalian Expression
Growth in bacteria
  Bacterial resistance: Ampicillin, 100 μg/mL
  Growth temperature: 37°C
  Growth strain: Top10
  Copy number: High Copy
Gene/Insert
  Gene/Insert name: HSPA13
  Species: H. sapiens (human)
  Insert size (bp): 1416
  Entrez Gene: HSPA13 (a.k.a. STCH)
  Promoter: SP6 and CMV
  Cloning method: Gateway Cloning
  Sequencing primers: 5′ CMV-F; 3′ EBV-Rev
Terms and licenses: Academic/Nonprofit Terms; Industry Terms
Depositor comments: BC036370
How to cite: HSPA13_pCSdest was a gift from Roger Reeves (Addgene plasmid # 53872 ; http://n2t.net/addgene:53872 ; RRID:Addgene_53872)
